>Addgene plasmid #182847 | hNav1.8_pcDNA3.1 | addgene full sequence | sequence record 361805 | Addgene NGS Result
CAAAATTTAAGCTACAACAAGGCAAGGCTTGACCGACAATTGCATGAAGAATCTGCTTAGGGTTAGGCGT
TTTGCGCTGCTTCGCGATGTACGGGCCAGATATACGCGTTGACATTGATTATTGACTAGTTATTAATAGT
AATCAATTACGGGGTCATTAGTTCATAGCCCATATATGGAGTTCCGCGTTACATAACTTACGGTAAATGG
CCCGCCTGGCTGACCGCCCAACGACCCCCGCCCATTGACGTCAATAATGACGTATGTTCCCATAGTAACG
CCAATAGGGACTTTCCATTGACGTCAATGGGTGGAGTATTTACGGTAAACTGCCCACTTGGCAGTACATC
AAGTGTATCATATGCCAAGTACGCCCCCTATTGACGTCAATGACGGTAAATGGCCCGCCTGGCATTATGC
CCAGTACATGACCTTATGGGACTTTCCTACTTGGCAGTACATCTACGTATTAGTCATCGCTATTACCATG
GTGATGCGGTTTTGGCAGTACATCAATGGGCGTGGATAGCGGTTTGACTCACGGGGATTTCCAAGTCTCC
ACCCCATTGACGTCAATGGGAGTTTGTTTTGGCACCAAAATCAACGGGACTTTCCAAAATGTCGTAACAA
CTCCGCCCCATTGACGCAAATGGGCGGTAGGCGTGTACGGTGGGAGGTCTATATAAGCAGAGCTCTCTGG
CTAACTAGAGAACCCACTGCTTACTGGCTTATCGAAATTAATACGACTCACTATAGGGAGACCCAAGCTG
GCTAGCGTTTAAACTTAAGCTTGGTACCGAGCTCGGATCCGCCACCATGGAATTCCCCATTGGATCCCTC
GAAACTAACAACTTCCGTCGCTTTACTCCGGAGTCACTGGTGGAGATAGAGAAGCAAATTGCTGCCAAGC
AGGGAACAAAGAAAGCCAGAGAGAAGCATAGGGAGCAGAAGGACCAAGAAGAGAAGCCTCGGCCCCAGCT
GGACTTGAAAGCCTGCAACCAGCTGCCCAAGTTCTATGGTGAGCTCCCAGCAGAACTGATCGGGGAGCCC
CTGGAGGATCTAGATCCGTTCTACAGCACACACCGGACATTTATGGTGCTGAACAAAGGGAGGACCATTT
CCCGGTTTAGTGCCACTCGGGCCCTGTGGCTATTCAGTCCTTTCAACCTGATCAGAAGAACGGCCATCAA
AGTGTCTGTCCACTCGTGGTTCAGTTTATTTATTACGGTCACTATTTTGGTTAATTGTGTGTGCATGACC
CGAACTGACCTTCCAGAGAAAATTGAATATGTCTTCACTGTCATTTACACCTTTGAAGCCTTGATAAAGA
TACTGGCAAGAGGATTTTGTCTAAATGAGTTCACGTACCTGAGAGATCCTTGGAACTGGCTGGATTTTAG
CGTCATTACCCTGGCATATGTTGGCACAGCAATAGATCTCCGTGGGATCTCAGGCCTGCGGACATTCAGA
GTTCTTAGAGCATTAAAAACAGTTTCTGTGATCCCAGGCCTGAAGGTCATTGTGGGGGCCCTGATTCACT
CAGTGAAGAAACTGGCTGATGTGACCATCCTCACCATCTTCTGCCTAAGTGTTTTTGCCTTGGTGGGGCT
GCAACTCTTCAAGGGCAACCTCAAAAATAAATGTGTCAAGAATGACATGGCTGTCAATGAGACAACCAAC
TACTCATCTCACAGAAAACCAGATATCTACATAAATAAGCGAGGCACTTCTGACCCCTTACTGTGTGGCA
ATGGATCTGACTCAGGCCACTGCCCTGATGGTTATATCTGCCTTAAAACTTCTGACAACCCGGATTTTAA
CTACACCAGCTTTGATTCCTTTGCTTGGGCTTTCCTCTCACTGTTCCGCCTCATGACACAGGATTCCTGG
GAACGCCTCTACCAGCAGACCCTGAGGACTTCTGGGAAAATCTATATGATCTTTTTTGTGCTCGTAATCT
TCCTGGGATCTTTCTACCTGGTCAACTTGATCTTGGCTGTAGTCACCATGGCGTATGAGGAGCAGAACCA
GGCAACCACTGATGAAATTGAAGCAAAGGAGAAGAAGTTCCAGGAGGCCCTCGAGATGCTCCGGAAGGAG
CAGGAGGTGCTAGCAGCACTAGGGATTGACACAACCTCTCTCCACTCCCACAATGGATCACCTTTAACCT
CCAAAAATGCCAGTGAGAGAAGGCATAGAATAAAGCCAAGAGTGTCAGAGGGCTCCACAGAAGACAACAA
ATCACCCCGCTCTGATCCTTACAACCAGCGCAGGATGTCTTTTCTAGGCCTCGCCTCTGGAAAACGCCGG
GCTAGTCATGGCAGTGTGTTCCATTTCCGGTCCCCTGGCCGAGATATCTCACTCCCTGAGGGAGTCACAG
ATGATGGAGTCTTTCCTGGAGACCACGAAAGCCATCGGGGCTCTCTGCTGCTGGGTGGGGGTGCTGGCCA
GCAAGGCCCCCTCCCTAGAAGCCCTCTTCCTCAACCCAGCAACCCTGACTCCAGGCATGGAGAAGATGAA
CACCAACCGCCGCCCACTAGTGAGCTTGCCCCTGGAGCTGTCGATGTCTCGGCATTCGATGCAGGACAAA
AGAAGACTTTCTTGTCAGCAGAATACTTAGATGAACCTTTCCGGGCCCAAAGGGCAATGAGTGTTGTCAG
TATCATAACCTCCGTCCTTGAGGAACTCGAGGAGTCTGAACAGAAGTGCCCACCCTGCTTGACCAGCTTG
TCTCAGAAGTATCTGATCTGGGATTGCTGCCCCATGTGGGTGAAGCTCAAGACAATTCTCTTTGGGCTTG
TGACGGATCCCTTTGCAGAGCTCACCATCACCTTGTGCATCGTGGTGAACACCATCTTCATGGCCATGGA
GCACCATGGCATGAGCCCTACCTTCGAAGCCATGCTCCAGATAGGCAACATCGTCTTTACCATATTTTTT
ACTGCTGAAATGGTCTTCAAAATCATTGCCTTCGACCCATACTATTATTTCCAGAAGAAGTGGAATATCT
TTGACTGCATCATCGTCACTGTGAGTCTGCTAGAGCTGGGCGTGGCCAAGAAGGGAAGCCTGTCTGTGCT
GCGGAGCTTCCGCTTGCTGCGCGTATTCAAGCTGGCCAAATCCTGGCCCACCTTAAACACACTCATCAAG
ATCATCGGAAACTCAGTGGGGGCACTGGGGAACCTCACCATCATCCTGGCCATCATTGTCTTTGTCTTTG
CTCTGGTTGGCAAGCAGCTCCTAGGGGAAAACTACCGTAACAACCGAAAAAATATCTCCGCGCCCCATGA
AGACTGGCCCCGCTGGCACATGCACGACTTCTTCCACTCTTTCCTCATTGTCTTCCGTATCCTCTGTGGA
GAGTGGATTGAGAACATGTGGGCCTGCATGGAAGTTGGCCAAAAATCCATATGCCTCATCCTTTTCTTGA
CGGTGATGGTGCTAGGGAACCTGGTGGTGCTTAACCTGTTCATCGCCCTGCTATTGAACTCTTTCAGTGC
TGACAACCTCACAGCCCCGGAGGACGATGGGGAGGTGAACAACCTGCAGGTGGCCCTGGCACGGATCCAG
GTCTTTGGCCATCGTACCAAACAGGCTCTTTGCAGCTTCTTCAGCAGGTCCTGCCCATTCCCCCAGCCCA
AGGCAGAGCCTGAGCTGGTGGTGAAACTCCCACTCTCCAGCTCCAAGGCTGAGAACCACATTGCTGCCAA
CACTGCCAGGGGGAGCTCTGGAGGGCTCCAAGCTCCCAGAGGCCCCAGGGATGAGCACAGTGACTTCATC
GCTAATCCGACTGTGTGGGTCTCTGTGCCCATTGCTGAGGGTGAATCTGATCTTGATGACTTGGAGGATG
ATGGTGGGGAAGATGCTCAGAGCTTCCAGCAGGAAGTGATCCCCAAAGGACAGCAGGAGCAGCTGCAGCA
AGTCGAGAGGTGTGGGGACCACCTGACACCCAGGAGCCCAGGCACTGGAACATCTTCTGAGGACCTGGCT
CCATCCCTGGGTGAGACGTGGAAAGATGAGTCTGTTCCTCAGGTCCCTGCTGAGGGAGTGGACGACACAA
GCTCCTCTGAGGGCAGCACGGTGGACTGCCTAGATCCTGAGGAAATCCTGAGGAAGATCCCTGAGCTGGC
AGATGACCTGGAAGAACCAGATGACTGCTTCACAGAAGGATGCATTCGCCACTGTCCCTGCTGCAAACTG
GATACCACCAAGAGTCCATGGGATGTGGGCTGGCAGGTGCGCAAGACTTGCTACCGTATCGTGGAGCACA
GCTGGTTTGAGAGCTTCATCATCTTCATGATCCTGCTCAGCAGTGGATCTCTGGCCTTTGAAGACTATTA
CCTGGACCAGAAGCCCACGGTGAAAGCTTTGCTGGAGTACACTGACAGGGTCTTCACCTTTATCTTTGTG
TTCGAGATGCTGCTTAAGTGGGTGGCCTATGGCTTCAAAAAGTACTTCACCAATGCCTGGTGCTGGCTGG
ACTTCCTCATTGTGAATATCTCACTGATAAGTCTCACAGCGAAGATTCTGGAATATTCTGAAGTGGCTCC
CATCAAAGCCCTTCGAACCCTTCGCGCTCTGCGGCCACTGCGGGCTCTTTCTCGATTTGAAGGCATGCGG
GTGGTGGTGGATGCCCTGGTGGGCGCCATCCCATCCATCATGAATGTCCTCCTCGTCTGCCTCATCTTCT
GGCTCATCTTCAGCATCATGGGTGTGAACCTCTTCGCAGGGAAGTTTTGGAGGTGCATCAACTATACCGA
TGGAGAGTTTTCCCTTGTACCTTTGTCGATTGTGAATAACAAGTCTGACTGCAAGATTCAAAACTCCACT
GGCAGCTTCTTCTGGGTCAATGTGAAAGTCAACTTTGATAATGTTGCAATGGGTTACCTTGCACTTCTGC
AGGTGGCAACCTTTAAAGGCTGGATGGACATTATGTATGCAGCTGTTGATTCCCGGGAGGTCAACATGCA
ACCCAAGTGGGAGGACAACGTGTACATGTATTTGTACTTTGTCATCTTCATCATTTTTGGAGGCTTCTTC
ACACTGAATCTCTTTGTTGGGGTCATAATTGACAACTTCAATCAACAGAAAAAAAAGTTAGGGGGCCAGG
ACATCTTCATGACAGAGGAGCAGAAGAAATACTACAATGCCATGAAGAAGTTGGGCTCCAAGAAGCCCCA
GAAGCCCATCCCACGGCCCCTGAACAAGTTCCAGGGTTTTGTCTTTGACATCGTGACCAGACAAGCTTTT
GACATCACCATCATGGTCCTCATCTGCCTCAACATGATCACCATGATGGTGGAGACTGATGACCAAAGTG
AAGAAAAGACGAAAATTCTGGGCAAAATCAACCAGTTCTTTGTGGCCGTCTTCACAGGCGAATGTGTCAT
GAAGATGTTCGCTTTGAGGCAGTACTACTTCACAAATGGCTGGAATGTGTTTGACTTCATTGTGGTGGTT
CTCTCCATTGCGAGCCTGATTTTTTCTGCAATTCTTAAGTCACTTCAAAGTTACTTCTCCCCAACGCTCT
TCAGAGTCATCCGCCTGGCCCGAATTGGCCGCATCCTCAGACTGATCCGAGCGGCCAAGGGGATCCGCAC
ACTGCTCTTTGCCCTCATGATGTCCCTGCCTGCCCTCTTCAACATCGGGCTGTTGCTATTCCTTGTCATG
TTCATCTACTCTATCTTCGGTATGTCCAGCTTTCCCCATGTGAGGTGGGAGGCTGGCATCGACGACATGT
TCAACTTCCAGACCTTCGCCAACAGCATGCTGTGCCTCTTCCAGATTACCACGTCGGCCGGCTGGGATGG
CCTCCTCAGCCCCATCCTCAACACAGGGCCCCCCTACTGTGACCCCAATCTGCCCAACAGCAATGGCACC
AGAGGGGACTGTGGGAGCCCAGCCGTAGGCATCATCTTCTTCACCACCTACATCATCATCTCCTTCCTCA
TCGTGGTCAACATGTACATTGCAGTGATTCTGGAGAACTTCAATGTGGCCACGGAGGAGAGCACTGAGCC
CCTGAGTGAGGACGACTTTGACATGTTCTATGAGACCTGGGAGAAGTTTGACCCAGAGGCCACTCAGTTT
ATTACCTTTTCTGCTCTCTCGGACTTTGCAGACACTCTCTCTGGTCCCCTGAGAATCCCAAAACCCAATC
GAAATATACTGATCCAGATGGACCTGCCTTTGGTCCCTGGAGATAAGATCCACTGCTTGGACATCCTTTT
TGCTTTCACCAAGAATGTCCTAGGAGAATCCGGGGAGTTGGATTCTCTGAAGGCAAATATGGAGGAGAAG
TTTATGGCAACTAATCTTTCAAAATCATCCTATGAACCAATAGCAACCACTCTCCGATGGAAGCAAGAAG
ACATTTCAGCCACTGTCATTCAAAAGGCCTATCGGAGCTATGTGCTGCACCGCTCCATGGCACTCTCTAA
CACCCCATGTGTGCCCAGAGCTGAGGAGGAGGCTGCATCACTCCCAGATGAAGGTTTTGTTGCATTCACA
GCAAATGAAAATTGTGTACTCCCAGACAAATCTGAAACTGCTTCTGCCACATCATTCCCACCGTCCTATG
AGAGTGTCACTAGAGGCCTTAGTGATAGAGTCAACATGAGGACATCTAGCTCAATACAAAATGAAGATGA
AGCCACCAGTATGGAGCTGATTGCCCCTGGGCCCGATTACAAGGATGACGACGATAAGTGATAAACCCGC
TGATCAGCCTCGACTGTGCCTTCTAGTTGCCAGCCATCTGTTGTTTGCCCCTCCCCCGTGCCTTCCTTGA
CCCTGGAAGGTGCCACTCCCACTGTCCTTTCCTAATAAAATGAGGAAATTGCATCGCATTGTCTGAGTAG
GTGTCATTCTATTCTGGGGGGTGGGGTGGGGCAGGACAGCAAGGGGGAGGATTGGGAAGACAATAGCAGG
CATGCTGGGGATGCGGTGGGCTCTATGGCTTCTGAGGCGGAAAGAACCAGCTGGGGCTCTAGGGGGTATC
CCC
[124 nt withheld, positions 7004-7127]
C
[91 nt withheld, positions 7129-7219]
A
[49 nt withheld, positions 7221-7269]
CCTTTGACGTTGGAGTCCACGTTCTTT
[37 nt withheld, positions 7297-7333]
ACCCTATCTCGGTCTATTCTTTTGATTTATAAGGGATTTTGCCGATTTCGGCCTATTGGTTAAAAAATGA
GCTGATTTAACAAAAATTTAACGCGAATTAATTCTGTGGAATGTGTGTCAGTTAGGGTGTGGAAAGTCCC
CAGGCTCCCCAGCAGGCAGAAGTATGCAAAGCATGCATCTCAATTAGTCAGCAACCAGGTGTGGAAAGTC
CCCAGGCTCCCCAGCAGGCAGAAGTATGCAAAGCATGCATCTCAATTAGTCAGCAACCATAGTCCCGCCC
CTAACTCCGCCCATCCCGCCCCTAACTCCGCCCAGTTCCGCCCATTCTCCGCCCCATGGCTGACTAATTT
TTTTTATTTATGCAGAGGCCGAGGCCGCCTCTGCCTCTGAGCTATTCCAGAAGTAGTGAGGAGGCTTTTT
TGGAGGCCTAGGCTTTTGCAAAAAGCTCCCGGGAGCTTGTATATCCATTTTCGGATCTGATCAAGAGACA
GGATGAGGATCGTTTCGCATGATTGAACAAGATGGATTGCACGCAGGTTCTCCGGCCGCTTGGGTGGAGA
GGCTATTCGGCTATGACTGGGCACAACAGACAATCGGCTGCTCTGATGCCGCCGTGTTCCGGCTGTCAGC
GCAGGGGCGCCCGGTTCTTTTTGTCAAGACCGACCTGTCCGGTGCCCTGAATGAACTGCAGGACGAGGCA
GCGCGGCTATCGTGGCTGGCCACGACGGGCGTTCCTTGCGCAGCTGTGCTCGACGTTGTCACTGAAGCGG
GAAGGGACTGGCTGCTATTGGGCGAAGTGCCGGGGCAGGATCTCCTGTCATCTCACCTTGCTCCTGCCGA
GAAAGTATCCATCATGGCTGATGCAATGCGGCGGCTGCATACGCTTGATCCGGCTACCTGCCCATTCGAC
CACCAAGCGAAACATCGCATCGAGCGAGCACGTACTCGGATGGAAGCCGGTCTTGTCGATCAGGATGATC
TGGACGAAGAGCATCAGGGGCTCGCGCCAGCCGAACTGTTCGCCAGGCTCAAGGCGCGCATGCCCGACGG
CGAGGATCTCGTCGTGACCCATGGCGATGCCTGCTTGCCGAATATCATGGTGGAAAATGGCCGCTTTTCT
GGATTCATCGACTGTGGCCGGCTGGGTGTGGCGGACCGCTATCAGGACATAGCGTTGGCTACCCGTGATA
TTGCTGAAGAGCTTGGCGGCGAATGGGCTGACCGCTTCCTCGTGCTTTACGGTATCGCCGCTCCCGATTC
GCAGCGCATCGCCTTCTATCGCCTTCTTGACGAGTTCTTCTGAGCGGGACTCTGGGGTTCGAAATGACCG
ACCAAGCGACGCCCAACCTGCCATCACGAGATTTCGATTCCACCGCCGCCTTCTATGAAAGGTTGGGCTT
CGGAATCGTTTTCCGGGACGCCGGCTGGATGATCCTCCAGCGCGGGGATCTCATGCTGGAGTTCTTCGCC
CACCCCAACTTGTTTATTGCAGCTTATAATGGTTACAAATAAAGCAATAGCATCACAAATTTCACAAATA
AAGCATTTTTTTCACTGCATTCTAGTTGTGGTTTGTCCAAACTCATCAATGTATCTTATCATGTCTGTAT
ACCGTCGACCTCTAGCTAGAGCTTGGCGTAATCATGGTCATAGCTGTTTCCTGTGTGAAATTGTTATCCG
CTCACAATTCCACACAACATACGAGCCGGAAGCATAAAGTGTAAAGCCTGGGGTGCCTAATGAGTGAGCT
AACTCACATTAATTGCGTTGCGCTCACTGCCCGCTTTCCAGTCGGGAAACCTGTCGTGCCAGCTGCATTA
ATGAATCGGCCAACGCGCGGGGAGAGGCGGTTTGCGTATTGGGCGCTCTTCCGCTTCCTCGCTCACTGAC
TCGCTGCGCTCGGTCGTTCGGCTGCGGCGAGCGGTATCAGCTCACTCAAAGGCGGTAATACGGTTATCCA
CAGAATCAGGGGATAACGCAGGAAAGAACATGTGAGCAAAAGGCCAGCAAAAGGCCAGGAACCGTAAAAA
GGCCGCGTTGCTGGCGTTTTTCCATAGGCTCCGCCCCCCTGACGAGCATCACAAAAATCGACGCTCAAGT
CAGAGGTGGCGAAACCCGACAGGACTATAAAGATACCAGGCGTTTCCCCCTGGAAGCTCCCTCGTGCGCT
CTCCTGTTCCGACCCTGCCGCTTACCGGATACCTGTCCGCCTTTCTCCCTTCGGGAAGCGTGGCGCTTTC
TCATAGCTCACGCTGTAGGTATCTCAGTTCGGTGTAGGTCGTTCGCTCCAAGCTGGGCTGTGTGCACGAA
CCCCCCGTTCAGCCCGACCGCTGCGCCTTATCCGGTAACTATCGTCTTGAGTCCAACCCGGTAAGACACG
ACTTATCGCCACTGGCAGCAGCCACTGGTAACAGGATTAGCAGAGCGAGGTATGTAGGCGGTGCTACAGA
GTTCTTGAAGTGGTGGCCTAACTACGGCTACACTAGAAGAACAGTATTTGGTATCTGCGCTCTGCTGAAG
CCAGTTACCTTCGGAAAAAGAGTTGGTAGCTCTTGATCCGGCAAACAAACCACCGCTGGTAGCGGTGGTT
TTTTTGTTTGCAAGCAGCAGATTACGCGCAGAAAAAAAGGATCTCAAGAAGATCCTTTGATCTTTTCTAC
GGGGTCTGACGCTCAGTGGAACGAAAACTCACGTTAAGGGATTTTGGTCATGAGATTATCAAAAAGGATC
TTCACCTAGATCCTTTTAAATTAAAAATGAAGTTTTAAATCAATCTAAAGTATATATGAGTAAACTTGGT
CTGACAGTTACCAATGCTTAATCAGTGAGGCACCTATCTCAGCGATCTGTCTATTTCGTTCATCCATAGT
TGCCTGACTCCCCGTCGTGTAGATAACTACGATACGGGAGGGCTTACCATCTGGCCCCAGTGCTGCAATG
ATACCGCGAGACCCACGCTCACCGGCTCCAGATTTATCAGCAATAAACCAGCCAGCCGGAAGGGCCGAGC
GCAGAAGTGGTCCTGCAACTTTATCCGCCTCCATCCAGTCTATTAATTGTTGCCGGGAAGCTAGAGTAAG
TAGTTCGCCAGTTAATAGTTTGCGCAACGTTGTTGCCATTGCTACAGGCATCGTGGTGTCACGCTCGTCG
TTTGGTATGGCTTCATTCAGCTCCGGTTCCCAACGATCAAGGCGAGTTACATGATCCCCCATGTTGTGCA
AAAAAGCGGTTAGCTCCTTCGGTCCTCCGATCGTTGTCAGAAGTAAGTTGGCCGCAGTGTTATCACTCAT
GGTTATGGCAGCACTGCATAATTCTCTTACTGTCATGCCATCCGTAAGATGCTTTTCTGTGACTGGTGAG
TACTCAACCAAGTCATTCTGAGAATAGTGTATGCGGCGACCGAGTTGCTCTTGCCCGGCGTCAATACGGG
ATAATACCGCGCCACATAGCAGAACTTTAAAAGTGCTCATCATTGGAAAACGTTCTTCGGGGCGAAAACT
CTCAAGGATCTTACCGCTGTTGAGATCCAGTTCGATGTAACCCACTCGTGCACCCAACTGATCTTCAGCA
TCTTTTACTTTCACCAGCGTTTCTGGGTGAGCAAAAACAGGAAGGCAAAATGCCGCAAAAAAGGGAATAA
GGGCGACACGGAAATGTTGAATACTCATACTCTTCCTTTTTCAATATTATTGAAGCATTTATCAGGGTTA
TTGTCTCATGAGCGGATACATATTTGAATGTATTTAGAAAAATAAACAAATAGGGGTTCCGCGCACATTT
CCCCGAAAAGTGCCACCTGACGTCGACGGATCGGGAGATCTCCCGATCCCCTATGGTGCACTCTCAGTAC
AATCTGCTCTGATGCCGCATAGTTAAGCCAGTATCTGCTCCCTGCTTGTGTGTTGGAGGTCGCTGAGTAG
TGCGCGAG
Features (pLannotate 1.2.2; 21 found; start..end, strand, type, name):
    111..490     +  enhancer       CMV enhancer: human cytomegalovirus immediate early enhancer
    491..694     +  promoter       CMV promoter: human cytomegalovirus (CMV) immediate early promoter
    690..723     +  LTR            5' LTR (truncated) (fragment): truncated 5' long terminal repeat (LTR) from HIV-1
    739..757     +  promoter       T7 promoter: promoter for bacteriophage T7 RNA polymerase
    817..6684    +  CDS            SCN10A: SCNAA_HUMAN - Experimental evidence at protein level: Swiss-Prot protein existence level 1. Tetrodotoxin-resistant channel that mediates the voltage- dependent sodium ion permeability of excitable membranes. Assuming opened or closed conformations in response to the voltage difference across the membrane, the protein forms a sodium-selective channel through which sodium ions may pass in accordance with their electrochemical gradient. Plays a role in neuropathic pain mechanisms. From Homo sapiens (Human).
   6684..6708    +  CDS            3xFLAG (fragment): three tandem FLAG® epitope tags
   6734..6958    +  polyA_signal   bGH poly(A) signal: bovine growth hormone polyadenylation signal
   6962..6983    +  promoter       SV40 promoter (fragment): SV40 enhancer and early promoter
   7004..7432    +  rep_origin     f1 ori (sequence partly withheld): f1 bacteriophage origin of replication; arrow indicates direction of (+) strand synthesis
   7446..7775    +  promoter       SV40 promoter: SV40 enhancer and early promoter
   7842..8633    +  CDS            neo: KKA2_KLEPN - Also known as kan, nptII. Experimental evidence at protein level: Swiss-Prot protein existence level 1. Resistance to kanamycin, neomycin, paromomycin, ribostamycin, butirosin and gentamicin B. From Klebsiella pneumoniae.
   8657..8815    +  CDS            ble (fragment): BLE_KLEPN - Experimental evidence at protein level: Swiss-Prot protein existence level 1. Binding protein with a strong affinity to the bleomycin family of antibiotics. Binds to CL990; an antimitotic-antibiotic compound. From Klebsiella pneumoniae.
   8810..8931    +  polyA_signal   SV40 poly(A) signal: SV40 polyadenylation signal
   9002..9024    -  protein_bind   lac operator (fragment): The lac repressor binds to the lac operator to inhibit transcription in E. coli. This inhibition can be relieved by adding lactose or isopropyl-β-D-thiogalactopyranoside (IPTG). lac repressor encoded by lacI
   9028..9058    -  promoter       lac promoter: promoter for the E. coli lac operon
   9073..9094    -  protein_bind   CAP binding site: CAP binding activates transcription in the presence of cAMP. E. coli catabolite activator protein
   9107..9199    -  CDS            lacI (fragment): lac repressor; lacI; The lac repressor binds to the lac operator to inhibit transcription in E. coli. This inhibition can be relieved by adding lactose or isopropyl-β-D-thiogalactopyranoside (IPTG).
   9382..9970    -  rep_origin     ori: high-copy-number ColE1/pMB1/pBR322/pUC origin of replication
  10141..11001   -  CDS            AmpR: β-lactamase; bla; confers resistance to ampicillin, carbenicillin, and related antibiotics
  11002..11106   -  promoter       AmpR promoter: bla
  11165..11217   -  misc_feature   bom (fragment): basis of mobility region from pBR322
