[The description below was written by a language model from this plasmid's Addgene catalogue record and pLannotate feature annotations shown in this document.]
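Description:
hNav1.8_pcDNA3.1 is a mammalian expression plasmid of about 11.3 kb, built on the pcDNA3.1 backbone, that carries the human SCN10A coding sequence for the voltage-gated sodium channel alpha subunit Nav1.8. It is propagated in E. coli through a high-copy ColE1/pUC-type origin and selected with ampicillin via the β-lactamase gene and its own promoter. An f1 phage origin is also present, a standard backbone element that permits single-stranded DNA production.

The roughly 5.9 kb SCN10A open reading frame sits downstream of the human cytomegalovirus immediate-early enhancer and promoter, which drive strong constitutive transcription in mammalian cells, and is followed by the bovine growth hormone polyadenylation signal. A T7 promoter between the CMV promoter and the insert allows in vitro transcription or serves as a sequencing primer site. Immediately after the channel coding sequence, the annotation picks up a short match to part of a 3xFLAG element, consistent in length with a single C-terminal FLAG-type epitope, although the catalogue entry does not list any tag. A separate cassette, with the SV40 early promoter driving the neomycin phosphotransferase gene and ending in an SV40 polyadenylation signal, allows G418 selection of stably transfected mammalian cells. Other small hits, such as the HIV-1 LTR, ble, lacI and lac promoter/operator fragments, appear to be backbone remnants or partial matches rather than functional parts.

Nav1.8 is a tetrodotoxin-resistant channel implicated in pain signalling. The plasmid is intended for heterologous expression of the human channel in mammalian cells, and the associated study concerns sodium channel pharmacology in the context of osteoarthritic pain.
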