Addgene plasmid #182847: hNav1.8_pcDNA3.1
Purpose: Expresses hNav1.8 in mammalian cells
Depositing lab: Paul DeCaen. Depositing organization: Northwestern University. Publication: Targeting the tamoxifen receptor within sodium channels to block osteoarthritic pain. McCollum MM, Larmore M, Ishihara S, Ng LCT, Kimura LF, Guadarrama E, Ta MC, Vien TN, Frost GB, Scheidt KA, Miller RE, DeCaen PG. Cell Rep. 2022 Aug 23;40(8):111248. doi: 10.1016/j.celrep.2022.111248. PubMed 36001977.
Backbone
  Vector backbone: pcDNA3.1
  Backbone manufacturer: GenScript
  Vector type: Mammalian Expression
Growth in bacteria
  Bacterial resistance: Ampicillin, 100 μg/mL
  Growth temperature: 37°C
  Growth strain: DH5alpha
  Copy number: High Copy
Gene/Insert
  Gene/Insert name: SCN10A (alt name: Nav1.8)
  Species: H. sapiens (human)
  Insert size (bp): 5871
  Entrez Gene: SCN10A (a.k.a. FEPS2, Nav1.8, PN3, SNS)
Terms and licenses: Academic/Nonprofit Terms; Industry Terms: Not Available to Industry
How to cite: hNav1.8_pcDNA3.1 was a gift from Paul DeCaen (Addgene plasmid # 182847 ; http://n2t.net/addgene:182847 ; RRID:Addgene_182847)
