>Addgene plasmid #182847 | hNav1.8_pcDNA3.1 | depositor partial sequence | sequence record 353994 | CMV promoter, Nav1.8
ATGGAATTCCCCATTGGATCCCTCGAAACTAACAACTTCCGTCGCTTTACTCCGGAGTCACTGGTGGAGA
TAGAGAAGCAAATTGCTGCCAAGCAGGGAACAAAGAAAGCCAGAGAGAAGCATAGGGAGCAGAAGGACCA
AGAAGAGAAGCCTCGGCCCCAGCTGGACTTGAAAGCCTGCAACCAGCTGCCCAAGTTCTATGGTGAGCTC
CCAGCAGAACTGATCGGGGAGCCCCTGGAGGATCTAGATCCGTTCTACAGCACACACCGGACATTTATGG
TGCTGAACAAAGGGAGGACCATTTCCCGGTTTAGTGCCACTCGGGCCCTGTGGCTATTCAGTCCTTTCAA
CCTGATCAGAAGAACGGCCATCAAAGTGTCTGTCCACTCGTGGTTCAGTTTATTTATTACGGTCACTATT
TTGGTTAATTGTGTGTGCATGACCCGAACTGACCTTCCAGAGAAAATTGAATATGTCTTCACTGTCATTT
ACACCTTTGAAGCCTTGATAAAGATACTGGCAAGAGGATTTTGTCTAAATGAGTTCACGTACCTGAGAGA
TCCTTGGAACTGGCTGGATTTTAGCGTCATTACCCTGGCATATGTTGGCACAGCAATAGATCTCCGTGGG
ATCTCAGGCCTGCGGACATTCAGAGTTCTTAGAGCATTAAAAACAGTTTCTGTGATCCCAGGCCTGAAGG
TCATTGTGGGGGCCCTGATTCACTCAGTGAAGAAACTGGCTGATGTGACCATCCTCACCATCTTCTGCCT
AAGTGTTTTTGCCTTGGTGGGGCTGCAACTCTTCAAGGGCAACCTCAAAAATAAATGTGTCAAGAATGAC
ATGGCTGTCAATGAGACAACCAACTACTCATCTCACAGAAAACCAGATATCTACATAAATAAGCGAGGCA
CTTCTGACCCCTTACTGTGTGGCAATGGATCTGACTCAGGCCACTGCCCTGATGGTTATATCTGCCTTAA
AACTTCTGACAACCCGGATTTTAACTACACCAGCTTTGATTCCTTTGCTTGGGCTTTCCTCTCACTGTTC
CGCCTCATGACACAGGATTCCTGGGAACGCCTCTACCAGCAGACCCTGAGGACTTCTGGGAAAATCTATA
TGATCTTTTTTGTGCTCGTAATCTTCCTGGGATCTTTCTACCTGGTCAACTTGATCTTGGCTGTAGTCAC
CATGGCGTATGAGGAGCAGAACCAGGCAACCACTGATGAAATTGAAGCAAAGGAGAAGAAGTTCCAGGAG
GCCCTCGAGATGCTCCGGAAGGAGCAGGAGGTGCTAGCAGCACTAGGGATTGACACAACCTCTCTCCACT
CCCACAATGGATCACCTTTAACCTCCAAAAATGCCAGTGAGAGAAGGCATAGAATAAAGCCAAGAGTGTC
AGAGGGCTCCACAGAAGACAACAAATCACCCCGCTCTGATCCTTACAACCAGCGCAGGATGTCTTTTCTA
GGCCTCGCCTCTGGAAAACGCCGGGCTAGTCATGGCAGTGTGTTCCATTTCCGGTCCCCTGGCCGAGATA
TCTCACTCCCTGAGGGAGTCACAGATGATGGAGTCTTTCCTGGAGACCACGAAAGCCATCGGGGCTCTCT
GCTGCTGGGTGGGGGTGCTGGCCAGCAAGGCCCCCTCCCTAGAAGCCCTCTTCCTCAACCCAGCAACCCT
GACTCCAGGCATGGAGAAGATGAACACCAACCGCCGCCCACTAGTGAGCTTGCCCCTGGAGCTGTCGATG
TCTCGGCATTCGATGCAGGACAAAAGAAGACTTTCTTGTCAGCAGAATACTTAGATGAACCTTTCCGGGC
CCAAAGGGCAATGAGTGTTGTCAGTATCATAACCTCCGTCCTTGAGGAACTCGAGGAGTCTGAACAGAAG
TGCCCACCCTGCTTGACCAGCTTGTCTCAGAAGTATCTGATCTGGGATTGCTGCCCCATGTGGGTGAAGC
TCAAGACAATTCTCTTTGGGCTTGTGACGGATCCCTTTGCAGAGCTCACCATCACCTTGTGCATCGTGGT
GAACACCATCTTCATGGCCATGGAGCACCATGGCATGAGCCCTACCTTCGAAGCCATGCTCCAGATAGGC
AACATCGTCTTTACCATATTTTTTACTGCTGAAATGGTCTTCAAAATCATTGCCTTCGACCCATACTATT
ATTTCCAGAAGAAGTGGAATATCTTTGACTGCATCATCGTCACTGTGAGTCTGCTAGAGCTGGGCGTGGC
CAAGAAGGGAAGCCTGTCTGTGCTGCGGAGCTTCCGCTTGCTGCGCGTATTCAAGCTGGCCAAATCCTGG
CCCACCTTAAACACACTCATCAAGATCATCGGAAACTCAGTGGGGGCACTGGGGAACCTCACCATCATCC
TGGCCATCATTGTCTTTGTCTTTGCTCTGGTTGGCAAGCAGCTCCTAGGGGAAAACTACCGTAACAACCG
AAAAAATATCTCCGCGCCCCATGAAGACTGGCCCCGCTGGCACATGCACGACTTCTTCCACTCTTTCCTC
ATTGTCTTCCGTATCCTCTGTGGAGAGTGGATTGAGAACATGTGGGCCTGCATGGAAGTTGGCCAAAAAT
CCATATGCCTCATCCTTTTCTTGACGGTGATGGTGCTAGGGAACCTGGTGGTGCTTAACCTGTTCATCGC
CCTGCTATTGAACTCTTTCAGTGCTGACAACCTCACAGCCCCGGAGGACGATGGGGAGGTGAACAACCTG
CAGGTGGCCCTGGCACGGATCCAGGTCTTTGGCCATCGTACCAAACAGGCTCTTTGCAGCTTCTTCAGCA
GGTCCTGCCCATTCCCCCAGCCCAAGGCAGAGCCTGAGCTGGTGGTGAAACTCCCACTCTCCAGCTCCAA
GGCTGAGAACCACATTGCTGCCAACACTGCCAGGGGGAGCTCTGGAGGGCTCCAAGCTCCCAGAGGCCCC
AGGGATGAGCACAGTGACTTCATCGCTAATCCGACTGTGTGGGTCTCTGTGCCCATTGCTGAGGGTGAAT
CTGATCTTGATGACTTGGAGGATGATGGTGGGGAAGATGCTCAGAGCTTCCAGCAGGAAGTGATCCCCAA
AGGACAGCAGGAGCAGCTGCAGCAAGTCGAGAGGTGTGGGGACCACCTGACACCCAGGAGCCCAGGCACT
GGAACATCTTCTGAGGACCTGGCTCCATCCCTGGGTGAGACGTGGAAAGATGAGTCTGTTCCTCAGGTCC
CTGCTGAGGGAGTGGACGACACAAGCTCCTCTGAGGGCAGCACGGTGGACTGCCTAGATCCTGAGGAAAT
CCTGAGGAAGATCCCTGAGCTGGCAGATGACCTGGAAGAACCAGATGACTGCTTCACAGAAGGATGCATT
CGCCACTGTCCCTGCTGCAAACTGGATACCACCAAGAGTCCATGGGATGTGGGCTGGCAGGTGCGCAAGA
CTTGCTACCGTATCGTGGAGCACAGCTGGTTTGAGAGCTTCATCATCTTCATGATCCTGCTCAGCAGTGG
ATCTCTGGCCTTTGAAGACTATTACCTGGACCAGAAGCCCACGGTGAAAGCTTTGCTGGAGTACACTGAC
AGGGTCTTCACCTTTATCTTTGTGTTCGAGATGCTGCTTAAGTGGGTGGCCTATGGCTTCAAAAAGTACT
TCACCAATGCCTGGTGCTGGCTGGACTTCCTCATTGTGAATATCTCACTGATAAGTCTCACAGCGAAGAT
TCTGGAATATTCTGAAGTGGCTCCCATCAAAGCCCTTCGAACCCTTCGCGCTCTGCGGCCACTGCGGGCT
CTTTCTCGATTTGAAGGCATGCGGGTGGTGGTGGATGCCCTGGTGGGCGCCATCCCATCCATCATGAATG
TCCTCCTCGTCTGCCTCATCTTCTGGCTCATCTTCAGCATCATGGGTGTGAACCTCTTCGCAGGGAAGTT
TTGGAGGTGCATCAACTATACCGATGGAGAGTTTTCCCTTGTACCTTTGTCGATTGTGAATAACAAGTCT
GACTGCAAGATTCAAAACTCCACTGGCAGCTTCTTCTGGGTCAATGTGAAAGTCAACTTTGATAATGTTG
CAATGGGTTACCTTGCACTTCTGCAGGTGGCAACCTTTAAAGGCTGGATGGACATTATGTATGCAGCTGT
TGATTCCCGGGAGGTCAACATGCAACCCAAGTGGGAGGACAACGTGTACATGTATTTGTACTTTGTCATC
TTCATCATTTTTGGAGGCTTCTTCACACTGAATCTCTTTGTTGGGGTCATAATTGACAACTTCAATCAAC
AGAAAAAAAAGTTAGGGGGCCAGGACATCTTCATGACAGAGGAGCAGAAGAAATACTACAATGCCATGAA
GAAGTTGGGCTCCAAGAAGCCCCAGAAGCCCATCCCACGGCCCCTGAACAAGTTCCAGGGTTTTGTCTTT
GACATCGTGACCAGACAAGCTTTTGACATCACCATCATGGTCCTCATCTGCCTCAACATGATCACCATGA
TGGTGGAGACTGATGACCAAAGTGAAGAAAAGACGAAAATTCTGGGCAAAATCAACCAGTTCTTTGTGGC
CGTCTTCACAGGCGAATGTGTCATGAAGATGTTCGCTTTGAGGCAGTACTACTTCACAAATGGCTGGAAT
GTGTTTGACTTCATTGTGGTGGTTCTCTCCATTGCGAGCCTGATTTTTTCTGCAATTCTTAAGTCACTTC
AAAGTTACTTCTCCCCAACGCTCTTCAGAGTCATCCGCCTGGCCCGAATTGGCCGCATCCTCAGACTGAT
CCGAGCGGCCAAGGGGATCCGCACACTGCTCTTTGCCCTCATGATGTCCCTGCCTGCCCTCTTCAACATC
GGGCTGTTGCTATTCCTTGTCATGTTCATCTACTCTATCTTCGGTATGTCCAGCTTTCCCCATGTGAGGT
GGGAGGCTGGCATCGACGACATGTTCAACTTCCAGACCTTCGCCAACAGCATGCTGTGCCTCTTCCAGAT
TACCACGTCGGCCGGCTGGGATGGCCTCCTCAGCCCCATCCTCAACACAGGGCCCCCCTACTGTGACCCC
AATCTGCCCAACAGCAATGGCACCAGAGGGGACTGTGGGAGCCCAGCCGTAGGCATCATCTTCTTCACCA
CCTACATCATCATCTCCTTCCTCATCGTGGTCAACATGTACATTGCAGTGATTCTGGAGAACTTCAATGT
GGCCACGGAGGAGAGCACTGAGCCCCTGAGTGAGGACGACTTTGACATGTTCTATGAGACCTGGGAGAAG
TTTGACCCAGAGGCCACTCAGTTTATTACCTTTTCTGCTCTCTCGGACTTTGCAGACACTCTCTCTGGTC
CCCTGAGAATCCCAAAACCCAATCGAAATATACTGATCCAGATGGACCTGCCTTTGGTCCCTGGAGATAA
GATCCACTGCTTGGACATCCTTTTTGCTTTCACCAAGAATGTCCTAGGAGAATCCGGGGAGTTGGATTCT
CTGAAGGCAAATATGGAGGAGAAGTTTATGGCAACTAATCTTTCAAAATCATCCTATGAACCAATAGCAA
CCACTCTCCGATGGAAGCAAGAAGACATTTCAGCCACTGTCATTCAAAAGGCCTATCGGAGCTATGTGCT
GCACCGCTCCATGGCACTCTCTAACACCCCATGTGTGCCCAGAGCTGAGGAGGAGGCTGCATCACTCCCA
GATGAAGGTTTTGTTGCATTCACAGCAAATGAAAATTGTGTACTCCCAGACAAATCTGAAACTGCTTCTG
CCACATCATTCCCACCGTCCTATGAGAGTGTCACTAGAGGCCTTAGTGATAGAGTCAACATGAGGACATC
TAGCTCAATACAAAATGAAGATGAAGCCACCAGTATGGAGCTGATTGCCCCTGGGCCCTAG
